Addgene plasmid #39720: KHBD00668
Depositing lab: Bart Deplancke. Depositing organization: Swiss Federal Institute of Technology (EPFL). Publication: Automated protein-DNA interaction screening of Drosophila regulatory elements. Korneel Hens, Jean-Daniel Feuz, Alina Isakova, Antonina Lagovitina, Andreas Massouras, Julien Bryois, Patrick Callaerts, Susan E. Celniker, Bart Deplancke. Nat Methods. 2011 Oct 30;8(12):1065-70. 10.1038/nmeth.1763 PubMed 22037703.
Backbone
  Vector backbone: pDONR221
  Backbone manufacturer: Invitrogen
  Backbone size w/o insert (bp): 2536
  Vector type: Gateway DONR vector
Growth in bacteria
  Bacterial resistance: Kanamycin, 50 μg/mL
  Growth temperature: 37°C
  Growth strain: DH5alpha
  Copy number: High Copy
Gene/Insert
  Gene/Insert name: CG32474 (alt names: FBgn0039411; dys; dysfusion)
  Species: D. melanogaster (fly)
  Insert size (bp): 2655
  Entrez Gene: dys (a.k.a. Dmel_CG32474, CG12561, CG14552, CG14553, CG14554, CG32474, Dmel\CG32474, Dys, NXFL, dNXFL)
  Promoter: none
  Cloning method: Gateway Cloning
  Sequencing primers: 5′ M13-F20; 3′ M13R
Terms and licenses: Academic/Nonprofit Terms; Industry Terms: Not Available to Industry
Depositor comments: Please note that the ORFs in this collection were cloned open-ended (without a stop codon).
How to cite: KHBD00668 was a gift from Bart Deplancke (Addgene plasmid # 39720 ; http://n2t.net/addgene:39720 ; RRID:Addgene_39720)
