[The description below was written by a language model from this plasmid's Addgene catalogue record.]
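Description:
KHBD00668 is a Gateway entry clone built in the pDONR221 backbone (Invitrogen), carrying the open reading frame of the Drosophila melanogaster gene dysfusion (dys, CG32474). The insert is about 2.66 kb in a backbone of roughly 2.5 kb. The plasmid is maintained in E. coli at high copy number under kanamycin selection. As is typical for clones made by Gateway recombination into a DONR vector, the ORF would be expected to sit between att recombination sites, although no feature table is provided to confirm the exact site arrangement. M13 forward and reverse primer sites flanking the cloning region are used for sequence verification.

The record lists no promoter, which is consistent with the construct's role as a shuttle rather than an expression plasmid: the insert is not meant to be expressed from this vector but to be moved by recombination into destination vectors that supply promoters, tags or fusion partners. The depositor notes that ORFs in this collection were cloned open-ended, without a stop codon. This allows in-frame C-terminal fusions after transfer, and it also means that a destination vector must provide the termination signal.

The clone belongs to a collection associated with work on automated protein-DNA interaction screening of Drosophila regulatory elements, so its likely use is as a source of the dys coding sequence for building fusion constructs for such assays. The record does not specify particular destination vectors or downstream fusion formats.
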