>Addgene plasmid #39720 | KHBD00668 | depositor partial sequence | sequence record 50160 | KHBD00668 sequence 2655 bps
ATGTATGCGGATAATAAACGTGGCCTAGACAAGGTGACGGCAGCAACCCCGCCCACCCACGCCCTCCAGC
AGCAGCAGCAGCAGCAACATCCCCACCAGCAGCAGCAGCATCTGCAGCATGTCCTGCAACTGCAGCAGCA
ACAGCAGCAACACCTTCAGCAGCAGCAACATCACTTGCAGCACCAGATGCATACGCATCATAACTTCCAG
CAGCATGAAACGTCGCCAACAGTGTCGCAGCAGCAGCACATGCAACAGCAGCAGCCGCAGACGACACAAC
AGCAACATGCAACACAGCAACAGCAGCAGCAACAGCAACAGACAGCCGGCATGTTTACAAGATTCGATGC
AAACAAATCGACGAAGGGCGCCTCGAAGATGCGACGCGATCTCATAAATGCGGAGATAGCCAATCTGAGG
GATCTCCTGCCGCTGCCCCAATCGACGCGCCAGCGCCTCTCGCAACTGCAACTGATGGCCCTCGTTTGTG
TCTATGTGCGGAAAGCCAACTACTTCCAGCAAGTTTTCAAACGTCACAATGCGATGCATCATCTCCATCA
TCAGACAGCAACACCAAATATTGGCTTCTCAAAGGCACTCTCCGGCTTCTTGATGATGCTCACACAAAAT
GGCAAATTGCTTTATATATCGGATAATGCAGCGGAGTACTTGGGCCATTCCATGGAGGATCTGCTGATAC
ACGGTGACTCCGTTTACGATATCATTGACAAACAGGATCACGCAAACATCCAGGCCGAGCTGAATAGGAA
CGTGCCACCGCAGCCGGGTGGCTCGAGTCAGGCGAGCAGCGGTGGTGCCGGTGGTGCTGGCGGTGCCGGC
GACTCAACGTCCAGCAATGGAAGTGCCGCTGGTGCCGGTGGTGCTGGTGGCGCCTCCAGTCTCGAGGGCG
AGCATCGCATGTTCCTCTGTCGCATGAATGTTAGCCGCAATGCGCGACGGCAAATGCGTTTCGGCGATCA
GAAGGTTGTCTTGGTCCAGGGTCACTATTTGTCATTCCTGCCGCTTTGCAGTCGCAACGAGCCCGTCTTT
TTGGCCACCTGCACTCCGATTGCCATGCCCGAAACCAGGGAGTGTGTTGTACAAGGTGCCACCAACGTCT
TCACCACCATCCATTCAATGGACATGAAAATAGCCCATATCGATAAAAATGGCGAATTTCATTTGGGCTA
TGATAAGTCGACTCTGCAAGGCACATCCTGGTACAACCTGATCCACAGCGATAATCTGACGGAGGCGCAA
AAAAAACACAGTTTAATTATCCAATCGGAACAAGATCGCAGTTGTATCCTTCTAGTACGAATGCAGAGAT
CTAGTGGGGAATACACGTGGGTACACGTGGTTTTACAAGTGCGAGATAGTCCCGACTCCACGCAACAACC
TGTTATCGTGTGCACAAACCAAGTACTCAACGATCGAGAGGCCTCAATTATGCTGGCCAACTCCTGGCTG
TATCACTACTATACCGTCCAGTCGAAGATCCAGTTCGGCATGCCGCTGGACAGTGGTATCCGTGTCCCAC
CGGGAACTCCCTCCAGCGGCTACTACAGTCCCCATTCATCCCATCCACCGGCCACTCCAGGTGGTGCAAC
ACCCAATTTGGGCATAGCCAGTAGCTTTGGCCCGCACCATCATCCACACCACTCGCACCACCCGCACCAC
CATCATCATCATCACCATCCGGCGACTGCTTACCATCACCATCCGCATATGGGAACCTATGGTGGAGTCT
ATCATGCGAAGGCAGCAATCGAGCTTAAGGAGGATCAACCGCTGTTTTGCTTTCAAGAGCCCGTGGACTA
TAGCCAAGTAAATAGCCACGTTAATCCTCCGAATGCAACAAGTACTCCCAATCCGCCTATCTCCAAATCG
TCCACGCCCCCACCGCCCAAGAAGCGGGCTCGAAAACTGGAACCACTCTACTTACACGCCGAACGCTCTC
CGGCGGCGGCGATAACTCCGGAACCGGATTGCTATGCCATCCATACTCATCCGGCTGCTGCCTATGCCAC
CTCATCGGTGGTCAGTAGTGATGCTTCAGTTATATATGCCACAATAGTGCCGACGAGACCGAGGTTACCC
AATAAATCACTGCCTCCGGATCCTGCGGATTTTATAGAGCAATGGAATCCCAGTCCACCCTGGTCGGAAT
CGGCGCAAAAGGCTTCGTTGGATAGTTTTGGATCCTCCCACGAGCTGAGTCCGTGCATCACGACCACGCC
CCCCACGCCCACAAGTGCTACACCGCATCAAAGTGGCTTGGGCACCACCCAGACCATAGGACCTGCTTTC
AGTTTTGAATGGATGTCAGATCCTTTGGTACCAGTCACGTACCAGCAGTGGCCACCAACTGGTGACCATC
ATCAGCATCTTTCGCAGCACTTAAGCCAGAGTCAAAACCACCAAAATCCCCTCCAGCAGCAGCAGCAGCA
CGAGCAGCTTCTACTTGGACAACAGCCGCATCTCCACCAGCAGCACCAGCACTTAGCACTTCATCATGGA
CGTGGGGAGCACTCCCTGGAGGGGGAAAGTCAGGGGGTGGTGGTAGTGCCACCGATACCCATTTCGATAC
CGATACCAACGGCCACGGGCCATGGGGATGCCGGCCAACCGGTTGAGGATAGAGATCCCAAAAAT
