>Addgene plasmid #39720 | KHBD00668 | addgene partial sequence | sequence record 52285 | M13Rev
TTGGCAAATTTTTGGGATCTCTATCCTCAACCGGTTGGCCGGCATCCCCATGGCCCGTGGCCGTTGGTAT
CGGTATCGAAATGGGTATCGGTGGCACTACCACCACCCCCTGACTTTCCCCCTCCAGGGAGTGCTCCCCA
CGTCCATGATGAAGTGCTAAGTGCTGGTGCTGCTGGTGGAGATGCGGCTGTTGTCCAAGTAGAAGCTGCT
CGTGCTGCTGCTGCTGCTGGAGGGGATTTTGGTGGTTTTGACTCTGGCTTAAGTGCTGCGAAAGATGCTG
ATGATGGTCACCAGTTGGTGGCCACTGCTGGTACGTGACTGGTACCAAAGGATCTGACATCCATTCAAAA
CTGAAAGCAGGTCCTATGGTCTGGGTGGTGCCCAAGCCACTTTGATGCGGTGTAGCACTTGTGGGCGTGG
GGGGCGTGGTCGTGATGCACGGACTCAGCTCGTGGGAGGATCCAAAACTATCCAACGAAGCCTTTTGCGC
CGATTCCGACCAGGGTGGACTGGGATTCCATTGCTCTATAAA
